>Addgene plasmid #226311 | pJB50 | addgene full sequence | sequence record 449923 | Addgene NGS Result
TCTGATGTTACATTGCACAAGATAAAAATATATCATCATGAACAATAAAACTGTCTGCTTACATAAACAG
TAATACAAGGGGTGTTATGAGCCATATTCAACGGGAAACGTCTTGCTCGAGGCCGCGATTAAATTCCAAC
ATGGATGCTGATTTATATGGGTATAAATGGGCTCGCGATAATGTCGGGCAATCAGGTGCGACAATCTATC
GATTGTATGGGAAGCCCGATGCGCCAGAGTTGTTTCTGAAACATGGCAAAGGTAGCGTTGCCAATGATGT
TACAGATGAGATGGTCAGACTAAACTGGCTGACGGAATTTATGCCTCTTCCGACCATCAAGCATTTTATC
CGTACTCCTGATGATGCATGGTTACTCACCACTGCGATCCCCGGGAAAACAGCATTCCAGGTATTAGAAG
AATATCCTGATTCAGGTGAAAATATTGTTGATGCGCTGGCAGTGTTCCTGCGCCGGTTGCATTCGATTCC
TGTTTGTAATTGTCCTTTTAACAGCGATCGCGTATTTCGACTCGCTCAGGCGCAATCACGAATGAATAAC
GGTTTGGTTGATGCGAGTGATTTTGATGACGAGCGTAATGGCTGGCCTGTTGAACAAGTCTGGAAAGAAA
TGCATAAGCTTTTGCCATTCTCACCGGATTCAGTCGTCACTCATGGTGATTTCTCACTTGATAACCTTAT
TTTTGACGAGGGGAAATTAATAGGTTGTATTGATGTTGGACGAGTCGGAATCGCAGACCGATACCAGGAT
CTTGCCATCCTATGGAACTGCCTCGGTGAGTTTTCTCCTTCATTACAGAAACGGCTTTTTCAAAAATATG
GTATTGATAATCCTGATATGAATAAATTGCAGTTTCATTTGATGCTCGATGAGTTTTTCTAATCAGAATT
GGTTAATTGGTTGTAACACTGGCAGAGCATTACGCTGACTTGACGGGACGGCGGCTTTGTTGAATAAATC
GAACTTTTGCTGAGTTGAAGGATCAGATCACGCATCTTCCCCTTACAGACAAGCTGTGACCGCCTCCGGG
AGCTGCATGTGTCAGAGGTTTTCACCGTCATCACCGAAACGCGCGAGGCAGCAGATCAATTCGCGCGCGA
AGGCGAAGCGGCATGCATTTACGTTGACACCATCGAATGGTGCAAAACCTTTCGCGGTATGGCATGATAG
CGCCCGGAAGAGAGTCAATTCAGGGTGGTGAATGTGAAACCAGTAACGTTATACGATGTCGCAGAGTATG
CCGGTGTCTCTTATCAGACCGTTTCCCGCGTGGTGAACCAGGCCAGCCACGTTTCTGCGAAAACGCGGGA
AAAAGTGGAAGCGGCGATGGCGGAGCTGAATTACATTCCCAACCGCGTGGCACAACAACTGGCGGGCAAA
CAGTCGTTGCTGATTGGCGTTGCCACCTCCAGTCTGGCCCTGCACGCGCCGTCGCAAATTGTCGCGGCGA
TTAAATCTCGCGCCGATCAACTGGGTGCCAGCGTGGTGGTGTCGATGGTAGAACGAAGCGGCGTCGAAGC
CTGTAAAGCGGCGGTGCACAATCTTCTCGCGCAACGCGTCAGTGGGCTGATCATTAACTATCCGCTGGAT
GACCAGGATGCCATTGCTGTGGAAGCTGCCTGCACTAATGTTCCGGCGTTATTTCTTGATGTCTCTGACC
AGACACCCATCAACAGTATTATTTTCTCCCATGAAGACGGTACGCGACTGGGCGTGGAGCATCTGGTCGC
ATTGGGTCACCAGCAAATCGCGCTGTTAGCGGGCCCATTAAGTTCTGTCTCGGCGCGTCTGCGTCTGGCT
GGCTGGCATAAATATCTCACTCGCAATCAAATTCAGCCGATAGCGGAACGGGAAGGCGACTGGAGTGCCA
TGTCCGGTTTTCAACAAACCATGCAAATGCTGAATGAGGGCATCGTTCCCACTGCGATGCTGGTTGCCAA
CGATCAGATGGCGCTGGGCGCAATGCGCGCCATTACCGAGTCCGGGCTGCGCGTTGGTGCGGATATCTCG
GTAGTGGGATACGACGATACCGAAGACAGCTCATGTTATATCCCGCCGTTAACCACCATCAAACAGGATT
TTCGCCTGCTGGGGCAAACCAGCGTGGACCGCTTGCTGCAACTCTCTCAGGGCCAGGCGGTGAAGGGCAA
TCAGCTGTTGCCCGTGTCACTGGTGAAAAGAAAAACCACCCTGGCGCCCAATACGCAAACCGCCTCTCCC
CGCGCGTTGGCCGATTCATTAATGCAGCTGGCACGACAGGTTTCCCGACTGGAAAGCGGGCAGTGAGCGC
AACGCAATTAATGTAAGTTAGCGCGAATTGATCTGGTTTGACAGCTTATCATCGACTGCACGGTGCACCA
ATGCTTCTGGCGTCAGGCAGCCATCGGAAGCTGTGGTATGGCTGTGCAGGTCGTAAATCACTGCATAATT
CGTGTCGCTCAAGGCGCACTCCCGTTCTGGATAATGTTTTTTGCGCCGACATCATAACGGTTCTGGCAAA
TATTCTGAAATGAGCTGTTGACAATTAATCATCCGGCTCGTATAATGTGTGGAATTGTGAGCGGATAACA
ATTTCACACAGGAAACAGACCATGTCCCCTTCACAGTCAGGAATGAATCCTGCCGACCTGAGCGGACTCT
CTGGCAAGGAACTGGCACGCGCACGCCGCGCTGCACTATCCAAGCAAGGGAAAGCAGCTGTTTCTAATAA
AACGGCTAGCGTAAACCGTAGCACTAAACAGGCGGCATCTTCGATCAATACAAATCAGGTGCGCTCTTCT
GTAAATGAAGTGCCCACTGATTACCAAATGGCGGATCAATTGTGCTCTACGATTGATCATGCTGACTTTG
GTACCGAAAGCAATCGCGTTAGAGATCTCTGCCGTCAACGCAGAGAGGCACTATCAACTATCGGTAAAAA
AGCGGTTAAAACCAACGGCAAGCCGTCGGGTCGCGTTCGACCACAGCAATCAGTGGTTCACAACGACGCA
ATGATCGAAAATGCCGGTGATACTAACCAATCATCGTCCACTTCATTAAATAATGAACTTTCCGAAATCT
GCTCCATAGCAGACGACATGCCGGAGCGTTTTGGTTCACAAGCCAAAACCGTCCGTGATATCTGCCGTGC
ACGCCGTCAAGCGCTCTCTGAGCGTGGAACTCGCGCCGTGCCGCCAAAGCCGCAATCTCAAGGTGGTCCA
GGACGCAATGGCTATCAAATTGATGGATACCTAGATACCGCACTTCATGGCCGCGATGCCGCCAAGCGCC
ACCGTGAAATGCTCTGTCAATACGGCCGCGGCACAGCACCTTCCTGCAAGCCAACAGGCCGTGTCAAAAA
TTCTGTACAGTCGGGCAACGCAGCGCCAAAAAAGGTTGAAACCGGTCACACCCTATCCGGCGGATCTGCA
GCTGCAACGCAAGTGGATCGTAAATCTCATGCTGCAGCTAACGAGCCGGGCACTTGCCGAGCAGCAGCTG
CTACCGAGTACGTAGGTACTGAGCAATTCACCTCTTTTTGCAATACCAGCCCCAAGCCAAATGCGACGAA
GGTCAATGTGACCACAACGGCTCGTGGTCGCCCTGCTGCAGCTACGGAAGTTTCACGGACCGAGAAGGCA
GCAGCTAACGAATCCGGTGTCTGCCGTAACGCTGCTGCAACCGAATACATGAGTAATGAAGCTCACTTTT
CTCTATGTGGAACAGCCGCAAAGCCTTCACAAGCGGATAAAGTCATGTTCGGCGCCACAGCACGAACGCA
TCAAGTGGCAGCTGCTAGTGATGAATTCAGGCCCTCTTCTGCTGCAGCAAACGAATCGGGTGCAAAACGC
ACAATTACCGGCTCGCAGTACGCAGACGAAGGTCTTGCGCGACTCACGATCAACGGAGCACCTGCAAAAG
TAGCCAGAACCCACACCTTTGCGGGCTCTGACGCAGCTGCAACGGAAATCGGTCGCTCTACTCGCGCAGC
AGCTGATGAAAGCGGTTCGTGTCGTTCAATCTCAGGCACCGAGTATCTCAGTAACGAGCAATTCCAATCC
TTTTGTGACACAAAACCTCAACGCAGCCCGTTCAAGGTTGGCCAAGATCGCACGAACAAGGGTCAGTCTG
CAGCTGCAAACTTGGTTGATCGTTCCGAACTGGCTGCAGCTAACGAACCAGGTTCATGCTCTCGGGCTGC
TGCATCTCAGTATGGCCAAAGCAAAATCTGCGGTGGTGGCGTGGGAAAAGTGCGCTCAATGCGCACCCTT
CGCGGCACCTCAGCAGCTGCACAACAGCTAGATCATGCCCCAAAGATGTCCGGTGACGAGCGCGGCGGGT
GCATGCCCGCTGCAGCAAATGAGTACTACGGTCGTGAACATTTCGAACCGTTTTGTACGAGCACCCCAGA
GCCCGAAGCTCAATCAACTGAACAATCATTGACCTGTGAAGGACAAATTATTAGCGGCACTTCAGTTGAC
GCCAGTGATTTGGCAGCTGCTAATGAAATCGGTGAACAGCAACTCATCAGCGGTGACGCCTATGTTGGCG
CGCAGCAGACAGGTTGCCTTCCCACTAGTCCACGCTTCAACCAAACTGGCAATGTTCAGTCAATGGGTTT
TAAGAACACCAATCAGCCAGAACAAAACTTTGCACCAGGTGAAGTAATGCCTACTGACTTTAGTATTCAA
ACCCCAGCTCGCTCGGCTCAGAATCGCATTACAGGTAACGACATTGCGCCCTCAGGTCGCATTACAGGCC
CTGGTATGCTGGCAACCGGCTTGATTACAGGAACCCCCGAATTCAGGCACGCTGCGCGCGAGTTGGTTGG
TTCTCCACAACCCATGGCAATGGCCATGGCCAACCGTAATAAGGCTGCTCAAGCACCTGTTGTGCAGCCA
GAAGTGGTTGCAACTCAGGAAAAGCCTGAGTTGGTATGTGCACCAAGAAGCGATCAAATGGATCGTGTGA
GTGGCGAAGGCAAAGAACGTTGCCACATCACTGGCGATGACTGGTCAGTTAACAAGCACATCACCGGTAC
AGCCGGTCAATGGGCGAGTGGTCGCAACCCTTCCATGCGCGGTAATGCGCGTGTGGTCGAAACCAGCGCG
TTTGCCAATCGCAATGTGCCAAAACCTGAAAAGCCGGGCTCCAAGATCACGGGCAGTAGTGGTAATGACA
CCCAAGGTAGTCTGATCACTTACTCCGGCGGCGCGCGCGGTTGAAGCGGTTAAGAGAAGATTTTCAGCCT
GATACAGATTAAATCAGAACGCAGAAGCGGTCTGATAAAACAGAATTTGCCTGGCGGCAGTAGCGCGGTG
GTCCCACCTGACCCCATGCCGAACTCAGAAGTGAAACGCCGTAGCGCCGATGGTAGTGTGGGGTATCCCC
ATGCGAGAGTAGGGAACTGCCAGGCATCAAATAAAACGAAAGGCTCAGTCGAAAGACTGGGCCTTTCGTT
TTATCTGTTGTTTGTCGGTGAACGCTCTCCTGAGTAGGACAAATCCGCCGGGAGCGGATTTGAACGTTGC
GAAGCAACGGCCCGGAGGGTGGCGGGCAGGACGCCCGCCATAAACTGCCAGGCATCAAATTAAGCAGAAG
GCCATCCTGACGGATGGCCTTTTCTGGCTGGATGATGGGGCGATTCAGGCCTGGTATGAGTCAGCAACAC
CTTCTTCACGAGGCAGACCTCAGCGCCCCCCCCCCCCTGCAGGTCGATCTGGTAACCCCAGCGCGGTTGC
TTTGTTCGATCCGCTGGCCGGTAAAACCCCAAGTTATCTATCTGGGAGCTTATCTTTGGGCCTATCGCAG
CAATAGCCTGGATGCGGGGCCGCCGATCGTGGTGTTCGACTATCAAACCGGCCGCAGTGGTCAACATGCC
GCCGAGTTTCTTCAGCACTGGCCAGCCAATGGACCAACCAATGGACCAACCAATGGACCAACCAATGTAC
CAACCAATGGACCAACCAATGGACCAACCAATGGGCAAGGCACCTTGATGGTCGATGACTACAGCGGGTA
CAAAGCCCTGTTCCGTGCGGGCGTGACCGAGCTTGGCTGCTGGGCCCATGCCCGGCGCAAGTTCTTTGAT
CTGCACAAGGCCAGCAATCATCCGGTTGCGCACGAGGCACTGTCGCGGATTGCCCGGTTGTATCTTGCAG
AAGAAGAGGCCCAAGGCATGGACATTGCGGGGCGGATGCAACACCGTGCCCTGCACAGCCTGCCGCAGTT
GCAGGACATGCACCAGTGGCTCAGAAATTGCATCAACGCATATAGCGCTAGCAGCACGCCATAGTGACTG
GCGATGCTGTCGGAATGGACGATATCCCGCAAGAGGCCCGGCAGTACCGGCATAACCAAGCCTATGCCCT
CATGACCAAAATCCCTTAACGTGAGTTTTCGTTCCACTGAGCGTCAGACCCCGTAGAAAAGATCAAAGGA
TCTTCTTGAGATCCTTTTTTTCTGCGCGTAATCTGCTGCTTGCAAACAAAAAAACCACCGCTACCAGCGG
TGGTTTGTTTGCCGGATCAAGAGCTACCAACTCTTTTTCCGAAGGTAACTGGCTTCAGCAGAGCGCAGAT
ACCAAATACTGTCCTTCTAGTGTAGCCGTAGTTAGGCCACCACTTCAAGAACTCTGTAGCACCGCCTACA
TACCTCGCTCTGCTAATCCTGTTACCAGTGGCTGCTGCCAGTGGCGATAAGTCGTGTCTTACCGGGTTGG
ACTCAAGACGATAGTTACCGGATAAGGCGCAGCGGTCGGGCTGAACGGGGGGTTCGTGCACACAGCCCAG
CTTGGAGCGAACGACCTACACCGAACTGAGATACCTACAGCGTGAGCTATGAGAAAGCGCCACGCTTCCC
GAAGGGAGAAAGGCGGACAGGTATCCGGTAAGCGGCAGGGTCGGAACAGGAGAGCGCACGAGGGAGCTTC
CAGGGGGAAACGCCTGGTATCTTTATAGTCCTGTCGGGTTTCGCCACCTCTGACTTGAGCGTCGATTTTT
GTGATGCTCGTCAGGGGGGCGGAGCCTATGGAAAAACGCCAGCAACGCGGCCTTTTTACGGTTCCTGGCC
TTTTGCTGGCCTTTTGCTCACATGTTCTTTCCTGCGTTAGGACCCAACGCTGCCCGAGATGCGCCGCGTG
CGGCTGCTGGAGATGGCGGACGCGATGGATATGTTCTGCCACCTGCGACTCAAACTTCTGATCTGGGATG
GCACGGGGGTGTGGCTCTGTCAGCGCCGGTTGCACCGGGGGCATTTTTATTGGCCAAAGCCCGGGGATGA
TCGGTTTATCATGAGTGCCGAACACTGGCAGTGGCTGACCACCGGGGTTGACTGGCAGAGGCTCTGCGCC
AAGCCACAGGCCCACTGGCAAGTGTGAGATTTTTCAGGATTTCGTCTTGAAAAATCAGCACATGCAGCCT
GGGGTTTGGTATAATCAACCTCATGATTTCAAACGCAGAAACCGGTCATTCATCCCCTGAAACGCCCTCC
GTGGCGTGGCTGATTGCGCAACTGGAACTGCGGGATTCTGAGTTGGCAAAACTTGATGCGGCACTGGTGC
AACGCAATCAAGACATCCGCCATTTAACCCAAAATCTTCATGCCAAAGACATCAAGATCAAGGCACTCAC
CCATGAACTGGCGTATTACCGCCGTATCCGCTTCGGGGCCAAAACCGAGGCCATGAGTGCCGAGCAACTG
CACCTGTTCGAAGACGATCTGGCCGAGGTAGTAAGCTTAGATCGACCTGCAGGGGGGGGGGGAAAGCCAC
GTTGTGTCTCAAAATC
Features (pLannotate 1.2.2; 14 found; start..end, strand, type, name):
     87..902     +  CDS            KanR: aminoglycoside phosphotransferase; aph(3')-Ia; confers resistance to kanamycin in bacteria or G418 (Geneticin®) in eukaryotes
   1062..1102    -  CDS            rop (fragment): Rop protein, which maintains plasmids at low copy number; rop
   1146..1223    +  promoter       lacIq promoter: lacI (mutant); In the lacIq allele, a single base change in the promoter boosts expression of the lacI gene about 10-fold.
   1224..2306    +  CDS            lacI: lac repressor; lacI; The lac repressor binds to the lac operator to inhibit transcription in E. coli. This inhibition can be relieved by adding lactose or isopropyl-β-D-thiogalactopyranoside (IPTG).
   2348..2365    +  promoter       tet promoter (fragment): E. coli promoter for tetracycline efflux protein gene
   2361..2462    -  CDS            yciV (fragment): RNAAM_ECOLI - Also known as trpH From Escherichia coli (strain K12).
   2538..2567    +  promoter       trc promoter: strong E. coli promoter; hybrid between the trp and lac UV5 promoters
   2575..2591    +  protein_bind   lac operator: The lac repressor binds to the lac operator to inhibit transcription in E. coli. This inhibition can be relieved by adding lactose or isopropyl-β-D-thiogalactopyranoside (IPTG). lac repressor encoded by lacI
   2618..5221    +  CDS            csoS2: CSOS2_HALNC - Experimental evidence at protein level: Swiss-Prot protein existence level 1. Unlike beta-carboxysomes, alpha-carboxysomes (Cb) can form without cargo protein. CsoS2 is essential for Cb formation and is also capable of targeting foreign proteins to the Cb. The Cb shell assembles with the aid of CsoS2; CsoS1A, CsoS1B and CsoS1C form the majority of the shell while CsoS4A and CsoS4B form vertices. CsoS1D forms pseudohexamers that probably control metabolite flux into and out of the shell. From Halothiobacillus neapolitanus (strain ATCC 23641 / c2) (Thiobacillus neapolitanus).
   5299..5414    +  ncRNA          5S rRNA: Accession: RF00001 - 5S ribosomal RNA
   5418..5504    +  terminator     rrnB T1 terminator: Escherichia coli rrnB; transcription terminator T1 from the E. coli rrnB gene
   5596..5623    +  terminator     rrnB T2 terminator: transcription terminator T2 from the E. coli rrnB gene
   6253..6368    -  CDS            TcR (fragment): tetracycline efflux protein; tet; confers resistance to tetracycline
   6446..7034    +  rep_origin     ori: high-copy-number ColE1/pMB1/pBR322/pUC origin of replication
