[The description below was written by a language model from this plasmid's Addgene catalogue record and pLannotate feature annotations shown in this document.]
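Description:
pJB50 is a bacterial expression and genome-integration plasmid built on the pSAV108 backbone. The record describes it as a shuttle vector between E. coli and the chemoautotroph Halothiobacillus neapolitanus. In E. coli it replicates from a ColE1/pMB1-type origin and is selected with kanamycin through the aph(3')-Ia (KanR) gene. According to the stated purpose, the same kanamycin marker is carried, together with the gene of interest, into a neutral site on the H. neapolitanus chromosome. The homology regions that would direct this integration are not annotated in the feature table, although unannotated stretches flank the cassette. Small fragments of rop, the tet promoter, TcR and yciV appear to be backbone remnants rather than functional parts.

The payload is a 2.6 kb mutant allele of csoS2, which encodes the intrinsically disordered scaffolding protein essential for α-carboxysome assembly. In this variant, sixteen V(T/S)G tripeptide motifs, which the insert name places in repeats MR1–7 (residues 273 to 630), are each replaced with AAA. Expression is driven by the trc promoter with a downstream lac operator. A lacI gene under the lacIq promoter supplies repressor, so transcription is IPTG-inducible. The rrnB region (5S rRNA sequence, T1 and T2 terminators) ends the transcript. The insert was assembled by Golden Gate cloning. The record does not spell out the experiment, but the design suits introducing the mutant protein into H. neapolitanus to test how these conserved repeated motifs contribute to α-carboxysome formation.
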