Addgene plasmid #226311: pJB50
Purpose: E. coli and H. neapolitanus shuttle vector; integrates the gene of interest and a kanamycin resistance marker into a neutral site on the H. neapolitanus genome.
Depositing lab: David Savage. Depositing organization: University of California, Berkeley. Publication: Conserved and repetitive motifs in an intrinsically disordered protein drive ⍺-carboxysome assembly. Turnsek JB, Oltrogge LM, Savage DF. J Biol Chem. 2024 Jul 4;300(8):107532. doi: 10.1016/j.jbc.2024.107532. PubMed 38971311.
Backbone
  Vector backbone: pSAV108
  Backbone manufacturer: Savage Lab
  Vector type: Bacterial Expression
Growth in bacteria
  Bacterial resistance: Kanamycin, 50 μg/mL
  Growth temperature: 37°C
  Growth strain: DH5alpha
  Copy number: Unknown
Gene/Insert
  Gene/Insert name: CsoS2 with V(T/S)G to AAA CsoS2 MR1-7
  Species: H. neapolitanus
  Insert size (bp): 2613
  Mutation: VTG273-5AAA, VTG284-6AAA, VTG295-7AAA, VSG332-4AAA, VTG343-5AAA, VTG354-6AAA, VSG393-5AAA, VTG404-6AAA, VTG448-50AAA, VTG459-61AAA, VTG507-9AAA, VTG518-20AAA, VTG529-31AAA, VSG558-60AAA, VTG580-2AAA, VTG628-30AAA
  Promoter: pTRC
  Cloning method: Golden Gate
Terms and licenses: Academic/Nonprofit Terms; Industry Terms: Not Available to Industry
How to cite: pJB50 was a gift from David Savage (Addgene plasmid # 226311 ; http://n2t.net/addgene:226311 ; RRID:Addgene_226311)
